Addgene plasmid #60277: pENTR D-TOPO-C3_36
Purpose: This plasmid contains a human pancreatic islet active enhancer, which can be shuttled into a Gateway destination vector, such as pGL4.23-Gateway.
Depositing lab: Jorge Ferrer. Depositing organization: Imperial College London. Publication: Pancreatic islet enhancer clusters enriched in type 2 diabetes risk-associated variants. Pasquali L, Gaulton KJ, Rodriguez-Segui SA, Mularoni L, Miguel-Escalada I, Akerman I, Tena JJ, Moran I, Gomez-Marin C, van de Bunt M, Ponsa-Cobas J, Castro N, Nammo T, Cebola I, Garcia-Hurtado J, Maestro MA, Pattou F, Piemonti L, Berney T, Gloyn AL, Ravassard P, Gomez-Skarmeta JL, Muller F, McCarthy MI, Ferrer J. Nat Genet. 2014 Feb;46(2):136-43. doi: 10.1038/ng.2870. Epub 2014 Jan 12. PubMed 24413736.
Backbone
  Vector backbone: pENTR/D-TOPO
  Backbone manufacturer: Invitrogen
  Backbone size w/o insert (bp): 2580
  Vector type: Entry Vector
Growth in bacteria
  Bacterial resistance: Kanamycin, 50 μg/mL
  Growth temperature: 37°C
  Growth strain: DH5alpha
  Copy number: Unknown
Gene/Insert
  Gene/Insert name: DNMT3A enhancer (alt name: DNMT3A)
  Species: H. sapiens (human)
  Entrez Gene: DNMT3A (a.k.a. DNMT3A2, HESJAS, M.HsaIIIA, TBRS)
  Cloning method: TOPO Cloning
  Sequencing primers: 5′ M13 Fw; 3′ M13 Rev
Terms and licenses: Academic/Nonprofit Terms; Industry Terms: Not Available to Industry
Depositor comments: chromosome : chr2; start: 25333263 end: 25333884 (genomic position corresponds to the version of the human genome hg18) Fw primer used for cloning: CACCGCAGTGTGGGCTAGAGCATC Rv primer used for cloning: GACCCCCACTTCTCTCCCTCCAGA
How to cite: pENTR D-TOPO-C3_36 was a gift from Jorge Ferrer (Addgene plasmid # 60277 ; http://n2t.net/addgene:60277 ; RRID:Addgene_60277)
