[The description below was written by a language model from this plasmid's Addgene catalogue record and pLannotate feature annotations shown in this document.]
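Description:
pENTR D-TOPO-C3_36 is a Gateway entry clone built on the Invitrogen pENTR/D-TOPO backbone. It carries a non-coding human genomic fragment annotated as a DNMT3A enhancer, one of the regulatory elements active in human pancreatic islets. The insert was amplified from chromosome 2 (a roughly 620 bp interval, given in hg18 coordinates in the depositor's notes) and introduced by directional TOPO cloning, giving a total plasmid size of 3,198 nt. The plasmid is maintained in E. coli through a high-copy ColE1/pUC-type origin and selected with kanamycin via the aph(3')-Ia aminoglycoside phosphotransferase gene.

In the feature table the insert is not itself annotated, but it lies in the gap between the attL1 and attL2 sites, which define the segment that is transferred in a Gateway LR recombination reaction. Upstream of attL1 sit the rrnB T1 and T2 transcription terminators, which insulate the cloned fragment from read-through transcription originating in the backbone. A T7 promoter lies just beyond attL2, oriented toward the insert. Short lacI and lacZα fragments are also detected; these are partial matches and are not expected to be functional. M13 forward and reverse primer sites flank the cloning region for sequence verification.

The plasmid has no eukaryotic promoter or reporter, so it serves purely as a shuttle. The enhancer is meant to be moved by LR Clonase into a Gateway destination vector, such as the Gateway-adapted pGL4.23 named in the record. pGL4.23 is a minimal-promoter luciferase reporter, so this would allow the fragment's enhancer activity to be measured. The construct comes from a study of pancreatic islet enhancer clusters and their relationship to type 2 diabetes risk variants.
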