Features (pLannotate 1.2.2; 9 found; start..end, strand, type, name):
    121..213     +  CDS            lacI (fragment): lac repressor; lacI; The lac repressor binds to the lac operator to inhibit transcription in E. coli. This inhibition can be relieved by adding lactose or isopropyl-β-D-thiogalactopyranoside (IPTG).
    268..295     -  terminator     rrnB T2 terminator: transcription terminator T2 from the E. coli rrnB gene
    427..470     +  terminator     rrnB T1 terminator: Escherichia coli rrnB; transcription terminator T1 from the E. coli rrnB gene
    517..553     -  CDS            lacZα (fragment): LacZα fragment of β-galactosidase; lacZ fragment
    569..668     +  protein_bind   attL1: mutant version of attL; recombination site for the Gateway® LR reaction LR Clonase™
   1323..1422    -  protein_bind   attL2: mutant version of attL; recombination site for the Gateway® LR reaction LR Clonase™
   1440..1458    -  promoter       T7 promoter: promoter for bacteriophage T7 RNA polymerase
   1592..2401    +  CDS            KanR: aminoglycoside phosphotransferase; aph(3')-Ia; confers resistance to kanamycin in bacteria or G418 (Geneticin®) in eukaryotes
   2548..3136    +  rep_origin     ori: high-copy-number ColE1/pMB1/pBR322/pUC origin of replication
>Addgene plasmid #60277 | pENTR D-TOPO-C3_36 | depositor full sequence | sequence record 96540 | Full Sequence
CTTTCCTGCGTTATCCCCTGATTCTGTGGATAACCGTATTACCGCCTTTGAGTGAGCTGATACCGCTCGC
CGCAGCCGAACGACCGAGCGCAGCGAGTCAGTGAGCGAGGAAGCGGAAGAGCGCCCAATACGCAAACCGC
CTCTCCCCGCGCGTTGGCCGATTCATTAATGCAGCTGGCACGACAGGTTTCCCGACTGGAAAGCGGGCAG
TGAGCGCAACGCAATTAATACGCGTACCGCTAGCCAGGAAGAGTTTGTAGAAACGCAAAAAGGCCATCCG
TCAGGATGGCCTTCTGCTTAGTTTGATGCCTGGCAGTTTATGGCGGGCGTCCTGCCCGCCACCCTCCGGG
CCGTTGCTTCACAACGTTCAAATCCGCTCCCGGCGGATTTGTCCTACTCAGGAGAGCGTTCACCGACAAA
CAACAGATAAAACGAAAGGCCCAGTCTTCCGACTGAGCCTTTCGTTTTATTTGATGCCTGGCAGTTCCCT
ACTCTCGCGTTAACGCTAGCATGGATGTTTTCCCAGTCACGACGTTGTAAAACGACGGCCAGTCTTAAGC
TCGGGCCCCAAATAATGATTTTATTTTGACTGATAGTGACCTGTTCGTTGCAACAAATTGATGAGCAATG
CTTTTTTATAATGCCAACTTTGTACAAAAAAGCAGGCTCCGCGGCCGCCCCCTTCACCGCAGTGTGGGCT
AGAGCATCTTGCCCATAGTAGAGGATTAAAAATGAACTGAATGCAGTGTTGTCTCAGGAACCTTATCCCA
AATCCACTGCCCAAGTTCCAAGTTGGGGAATGGATCCATTTCATAGCAGGAATTCTAATCGTTGCTACGA
GGTCCCAGTCTACCAAAAGAGGCTGGGAATCTTTGTTTTCCTATTCCCTTGCAATCCATATGGAGGTTGC
AAGCAAATGACCAGGACTGGGCTGCTGGCAGTGAAGCTAAAAATAGCCATGAAGCCAACAGCGTGGAGTT
AGCAGGACTTGTTGCTAAGGAGACCAGTCGCAGAGAGAGCAACTAAGCAGGGGGAAGGTGTCAGATGTGC
ACCCGGAGAGCAGAGGGGTCCAAAGGCTCGCACCTAGCGGTGTTCTGCCTTCTGGCAGCTCCTGGCTGAT
GCTCTAAGTGGGGCAGACATTCCCCCTGTCCCTCAGTAACCCATCTCCATGGAAACCACCAGGACTGGGG
TGAAGTACCAGCCCCTGGAAGGGAGGCCTCTGCTTGGAGCTTGTTGTTATGGCAACATCCCCCCTTCCTG
TCATTCTCTCTCTCCTGGCTTCTCTGGAGGGAGAGAAGTGGGGGTCAAGGGTGGGCGCGCCGACCCAGCT
TTCTTGTACAAAGTTGGCATTATAAGAAAGCATTGCTTATCAATTTGTTGCAACGAACAGGTCACTATCA
GTCAAAATAAAATCATTATTTGCCATCCAGCTGATATCCCCTATAGTGAGTCGTATTACATGGTCATAGC
TGTTTCCTGGCAGCTCTGGCCCGTGTCTCAAAATCTCTGATGTTACATTGCACAAGATAAAAATATATCA
TCATGAACAATAAAACTGTCTGCTTACATAAACAGTAATACAAGGGGTGTTATGAGCCATATTCAACGGG
AAACGTCGAGGCCGCGATTAAATTCCAACATGGATGCTGATTTATATGGGTATAAATGGGCTCGCGATAA
TGTCGGGCAATCAGGTGCGACAATCTATCGCTTGTATGGGAAGCCCGATGCGCCAGAGTTGTTTCTGAAA
CATGGCAAAGGTAGCGTTGCCAATGATGTTACAGATGAGATGGTCAGACTAAACTGGCTGACGGAATTTA
TGCCTCTTCCGACCATCAAGCATTTTATCCGTACTCCTGATGATGCATGGTTACTCACCACTGCGATCCC
CGGAAAAACAGCATTCCAGGTATTAGAAGAATATCCTGATTCAGGTGAAAATATTGTTGATGCGCTGGCA
GTGTTCCTGCGCCGGTTGCATTCGATTCCTGTTTGTAATTGTCCTTTTAACAGCGATCGCGTATTTCGTC
TCGCTCAGGCGCAATCACGAATGAATAACGGTTTGGTTGATGCGAGTGATTTTGATGACGAGCGTAATGG
CTGGCCTGTTGAACAAGTCTGGAAAGAAATGCATAAACTTTTGCCATTCTCACCGGATTCAGTCGTCACT
CATGGTGATTTCTCACTTGATAACCTTATTTTTGACGAGGGGAAATTAATAGGTTGTATTGATGTTGGAC
GAGTCGGAATCGCAGACCGATACCAGGATCTTGCCATCCTATGGAACTGCCTCGGTGAGTTTTCTCCTTC
ATTACAGAAACGGCTTTTTCAAAAATATGGTATTGATAATCCTGATATGAATAAATTGCAGTTTCATTTG
ATGCTCGATGAGTTTTTCTAATCAGAATTGGTTAATTGGTTGTAACACTGGCAGAGCATTACGCTGACTT
GACGGGACGGCGCAAGCTCATGACCAAAATCCCTTAACGTGAGTTACGCGTCGTTCCACTGAGCGTCAGA
CCCCGTAGAAAAGATCAAAGGATCTTCTTGAGATCCTTTTTTTCTGCGCGTAATCTGCTGCTTGCAAACA
AAAAAACCACCGCTACCAGCGGTGGTTTGTTTGCCGGATCAAGAGCTACCAACTCTTTTTCCGAAGGTAA
CTGGCTTCAGCAGAGCGCAGATACCAAATACTGTCCTTCTAGTGTAGCCGTAGTTAGGCCACCACTTCAA
GAACTCTGTAGCACCGCCTACATACCTCGCTCTGCTAATCCTGTTACCAGTGGCTGCTGCCAGTGGCGAT
AAGTCGTGTCTTACCGGGTTGGACTCAAGACGATAGTTACCGGATAAGGCGCAGCGGTCGGGCTGAACGG
GGGGTTCGTGCACACAGCCCAGCTTGGAGCGAACGACCTACACCGAACTGAGATACCTACAGCGTGAGCA
TTGAGAAAGCGCCACGCTTCCCGAAGGGAGAAAGGCGGACAGGTATCCGGTAAGCGGCAGGGTCGGAACA
GGAGAGCGCACGAGGGAGCTTCCAGGGGGAAACGCCTGGTATCTTTATAGTCCTGTCGGGTTTCGCCACC
TCTGACTTGAGCGTCGATTTTTGTGATGCTCGTCAGGGGGGCGGAGCCTATGGAAAAACGCCAGCAACGC
GGCCTTTTTACGGTTCCTGGCCTTTTGCTGGCCTTTTGCTCACATGTT
